Addgene plasmid #48215: pULTRA-CNF
Purpose: highly efficient suppressor plasmid
Depositing lab: Peter Schultz. Depositing organization: Scripps California (The Scripps Research Institute). Publication: A genetically encoded infrared probe. Schultz KC, Supekova L, Ryu Y, Xie J, Perera R, Schultz PG. J Am Chem Soc. 2006 Nov 1;128(43):13984-5. 10.1021/ja0636690 PubMed 17061854.
Backbone
  Vector backbone: pULTRA
  Backbone manufacturer: Schultz lab
  Modifications to backbone: The Clodf13 replicon, spectinomycin resistance cassette and the lacI gene of pUltra were derived from pCDF-1b(Novagen). The T7 promoter/terminator elements in pCDF-1b were replaced with a tacI promoter sequence followed by a multiple-cloning site.
  Vector type: Bacterial Expression
Growth in bacteria
  Bacterial resistance: Spectinomycin, 50 μg/mL
  Growth temperature: 37°C
  Growth strain: DH5alpha
  Copy number: Unknown
Gene/Insert 1
  Gene/Insert name: polyspecific MJ tyrosyl synthetase
  Species: M. jannaschii
  Mutation: Y32L, L65V, F108W, Q109M, D158G, I159A
  Promoter: tacI
  Cloning method: Restriction Enzyme; 5′ cloning site NotI (unknown if destroyed); 3′ cloning site NotI (unknown if destroyed)
  Sequencing primers: 5′ Tac promoter
Gene/Insert 2
  Gene/Insert name: tRNA
  Promoter: proK
  Cloning method: Restriction Enzyme; 5′ cloning site SbfI (unknown if destroyed); 3′ cloning site NcoI (unknown if destroyed)
  Sequencing primers: 5′ na
Terms and licenses: Academic/Nonprofit Terms; Industry Terms: Not Available to Industry
Depositor comments: This plasmid was also used in Chatterjee et al Biochemistry. 2013 Feb 27. PMID: 23379331
How to cite: pULTRA-CNF was a gift from Peter Schultz (Addgene plasmid # 48215 ; http://n2t.net/addgene:48215 ; RRID:Addgene_48215)
