[The description below was written by a language model from this plasmid's Addgene catalogue record and pLannotate feature annotations shown in this document.]
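Description:
pULTRA-CNF is a 4,977 nt bacterial expression plasmid described by its depositor as a highly efficient suppressor plasmid. It supplies E. coli with an orthogonal aminoacyl-tRNA synthetase/tRNA pair from a single vector. The pULTRA backbone takes its CloDF13 replicon, spectinomycin resistance cassette and lacI gene from pCDF-1b, with the original T7 promoter and terminator elements replaced by a tacI promoter and a multiple-cloning site. The feature table confirms this layout: a CloDF13 origin, an aadA (SmR) gene for spectinomycin/streptomycin resistance driven by a bla-type promoter, and lacI under its own promoter. Because CloDF13 is compatible with other common replicons, the plasmid can be maintained alongside a separate expression vector carrying the target gene. The copy number is not recorded.

The payload has two parts. The first is a Methanocaldococcus jannaschii tyrosyl-tRNA synthetase variant carrying the substitutions Y32L, L65V, F108W, Q109M, D158G and I159A, which the record calls polyspecific. It is cloned at NotI downstream of the tac promoter and a lac operator, so its expression is repressed by the plasmid-encoded LacI and induced with IPTG. Transcription ends in an rrnB-derived region that includes 5S rRNA sequence and a T1 terminator fragment. The second part is a tRNA gene, cloned between SbfI and NcoI and expressed from the proK promoter according to the catalogue entry. The feature table annotates the tRNA but not this promoter, and the record does not state the tRNA's identity or anticodon. A short TcR fragment and a CAP binding site appear to be backbone remnants.

The associated publication concerns a genetically encoded infrared probe, which is consistent with use in site-specific incorporation of noncanonical amino acids by codon suppression. The record does not spell out the amino acid substrates.
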