Features (pLannotate 1.2.2; 13 found; start..end, strand, type, name):
     11..39      +  promoter       tac promoter: strong E. coli promoter; hybrid between the trp and lac UV5 promoters
     47..63      +  protein_bind   lac operator: The lac repressor binds to the lac operator to inhibit transcription in E. coli. This inhibition can be relieved by adding lactose or isopropyl-β-D-thiogalactopyranoside (IPTG). lac repressor encoded by lacI
     87..1004    +  CDS            tyrS: SYY_METJA - Experimental evidence at protein level: Swiss-Prot protein existence level 1. Catalyzes the attachment of tyrosine to tRNA(Tyr) in a two- step reaction: tyrosine is first activated by ATP to form Tyr-AMP and then transferred to the acceptor end of tRNA(Tyr). From Methanocaldococcus jannaschii (strain ATCC 43067 / DSM 2661 / JAL-1 / JCM 10045 / NBRC 100440) (Methanococcus jannaschii).
   1119..1234    +  ncRNA          5S rRNA: Accession: RF00001 - 5S ribosomal RNA
   1238..1275    +  terminator     rrnB T1 terminator (fragment): transcription terminator T1 from the E. coli rrnB gene
   1566..1639    +  ncRNA          tRNA: Accession: RF00005 - tRNA
   1901..2692    -  CDS            SmR: aminoglycoside adenylyltransferase (Murphy, 1985); aadA; confers resistance to spectinomycin and streptomycin
   2693..2784    -  promoter       AmpR promoter: bla
   2832..3570    -  rep_origin     CloDF13 ori: Plasmids containing the CloDF13 (CDF) origin of replication can be propagated in E. coli cells that contain additional plasmids with compatible origins.
   3667..3731    -  CDS            TcR (fragment): tetracycline efflux protein; tet; confers resistance to tetracycline
   3746..3767    -  protein_bind   CAP binding site: CAP binding activates transcription in the presence of cAMP. E. coli catabolite activator protein
   3780..4862    -  CDS            lacI: lac repressor; lacI; The lac repressor binds to the lac operator to inhibit transcription in E. coli. This inhibition can be relieved by adding lactose or isopropyl-β-D-thiogalactopyranoside (IPTG).
   4863..4940    -  promoter       lacI promoter: lacI
>Addgene plasmid #48215 | pULTRA-CNF | addgene full sequence | sequence record 288287 | Addgene NGS Result
TAGGGAGCTGTTGACAATTAATCATCGGCTCGTATAATGTGTGGAATTGTGAGCGGATAACAATTTCACA
AAGGAGGTGCGGCCGCATGGACGAATTTGAAATGATAAAGAGAAACACATCTGAAATTATCAGCGAGGAA
GAGTTAAGAGAGGTTTTAAAAAAAGATGAAAAATCTGCTCTGATAGGTTTTGAACCAAGTGGTAAAATAC
ATTTAGGGCATTATCTCCAAATAAAAAAGATGATTGATTTACAAAATGCTGGATTTGATATAATTATAGT
TTTGGCTGATTTACATGCCTATTTAAACCAGAAAGGAGAGTTGGATGAGATTAGAAAAATAGGAGATTAT
AACAAAAAAGTTTTTGAAGCAATGGGGTTAAAGGCAAAATATGTTTATGGAAGTGAATGGATGCTTGATA
AGGATTATACACTGAATGTCTATAGATTGGCTTTAAAAACTACCTTAAAAAGAGCAAGAAGGAGTATGGA
ACTTATAGCAAGAGAGGATGAAAATCCAAAGGTTGCTGAAGTTATCTATCCAATAATGCAGGTTAATGGT
GCTCATTATCTTGGCGTTGATGTTGCAGTTGGGGGGATGGAGCAGAGAAAAATACACATGTTAGCAAGGG
AGCTTTTACCAAAAAAGGTTGTTTGTATTCACAACCCTGTCTTAACGGGTTTGGATGGAGAAGGAAAGAT
GAGTTCTTCAAAAGGGAATTTTATAGCTGTTGATGACTCTCCAGAAGAGATTAGGGCTAAGATAAAGAAA
GCATACTGCCCAGCTGGAGTTGTTGAAGGAAATCCAATAATGGAGATAGCTAAATACTTCCTTGAATATC
CTTTAACCATAAAAAGGCCAGAAAAATTTGGTGGAGATTTGACAGTTAATAGCTATGAGGAGTTAGAGAG
TTTATTTAAAAATAAGGAATTGCATCCAATGGATTTAAAAAATGCTGTAGCTGAAGAACTTATAAAGATT
TTAGAGCCAATTAGAAAGAGATTATAAGCGGCCGCGTTTAAACGGTCTCCAGCTTGGCTGTTTTGGCGGA
TGAGAGAAGATTTTCAGCCTGATACAGATTAAATCAGAACGCAGAAGCGGTCTGATAAAACAGAATTTGC
CTGGCGGCAGTAGCGCGGTGGTCCCACCTGACCCCATGCCGAACTCAGAAGTGAAACGCCGTAGCGCCGA
TGGTAGTGTGGGGTCTCCCCATGCGAGAGTAGGGAACTGCCAGGCATCAAATAAAACGAAAGGCTCAGTC
GAAAGACTGGGCCTTGTTTGTGAGCTCCCGGTCATCAATCATCCCCATAATCCTTGTTAGCCTGCAGGTA
ATTCCGCTTCGCAACATGTGAGCACCGGTTTATTGACTACCGGAAGCAGTGTGACCGTGTGCTTCTCAAA
TGCCTGAGGCCAGTTTGCTCAGGCTCTCCCCGTGGAGGTAATAATTGACGATATGATCAGTGCACGGCTA
ACTAAGCGGCCTGCTGACTTTCTCGCCGATCAAAAGGCATTTTGCTATTAAGGGATTGACGAGGGCGTAT
CTGCGCAGTAAGATGCGCCCCGCATTCCGGCGGTAGTTCAGCAGGGCAGAACGGCGGACTCTAAATCCGC
ATGGCAGGGGTTCAAATCCCCTCCGCCGGACCAAATTCGAAAAGCCTGCTCAACGAGCAGGCTTTTTTGC
ATGCTCGAGCAGCTCAGGGTCGAATTTGCCATGGCGGCCACCAGGTACCACCGGCGCCTCAGGCATTTGA
GAAGCACACGGTCACACTGCTTCCGGTAGTCAATAAACCGGTAAACCAGCAATAGACATAAGCGGCTATT
TAACGACCCTGCCCTGAACCGACGACCGGGTCATCGTGGCCGGATCTTGCGGCCCCTCGGCTTGAACGAA
TTGTTAGACATTATTTGCCGACTACCTTGGTGATCTCGCCTTTCACGTAGTGGACAAATTCTTCCAACTG
ATCTGCGCGCGAGGCCAAGCGATCTTCTTCTTGTCCAAGATAAGCCTGTCTAGCTTCAAGTATGACGGGC
TGATACTGGGCCGGCAGGCGCTCCATTGCCCAGTCGGCAGCGACATCCTTCGGCGCGATTTTGCCGGTTA
CTGCGCTGTACCAAATGCGGGACAACGTAAGCACTACATTTCGCTCATCGCCAGCCCAGTCGGGCGGCGA
GTTCCATAGCGTTAAGGTTTCATTTAGCGCCTCAAATAGATCCTGTTCAGGAACCGGATCAAAGAGTTCC
TCCGCCGCTGGACCTACCAAGGCAACGCTATGTTCTCTTGCTTTTGTCAGCAAGATAGCCAGATCAATGT
CGATCGTGGCTGGCTCGAAGATACCTGCAAGAATGTCATTGCGCTGCCATTCTCCAAATTGCAGTTCGCG
CTTAGCTGGATAACGCCACGGAATGATGTCGTCGTGCACAACAATGGTGACTTCTACAGCGCGGAGAATC
TCGCTCTCTCCAGGGGAAGCCGAAGTTTCCAAAAGGTCGTTGATCAAAGCTCGCCGCGTTGTTTCATCAA
GCCTTACGGTCACCGTAACCAGCAAATCAATATCACTGTGTGGCTTCAGGCCGCCATCCACTGCGGAGCC
GTACAAATGTACGGCCAGCAACGTCGGTTCGAGATGGCGCTCGATGACGCCAACTACCTCTGATAGTTGA
GTCGATACTTCGGCGATCACCGCTTCCCTCATACTCTTCCTTTTTCAATATTATTGAAGCATTTATCAGG
GTTATTGTCTCATGAGCGGATACATATTTGAATGTATTTAGAAAAATAAACAAATAGCTAGCTCACTCGG
TCGCTACGCTCCGGGCGTGAGACTGCGGCGGGCGCTGCGGACACATACAAAGTTACCCACAGATTCCGTG
GATAAGCAGGGGACTAACATGTGAGGCAAAACAGCAGGGCCGCGCCGGTGGCGTTTTTCCATAGGCTCCG
CCCTCCTGCCAGAGTTCACATAAACAGACGCTTTTCCGGTGCATCTGTGGGAGCCGTGAGGCTCAACCAT
GAATCTGACAGTACGGGCGAAACCCGACAGGACTTAAAGATCCCCACCGTTTCCGGCGGGTCGCTCCCTC
TTGCGCTCTCCTGTTCCGACCCTGCCGTTTACCGGATACCTGTTCCGCCTTTCTCCCTTACGGGAAGTGT
GGCGCTTTCTCATAGCTCACACACTGGTATCTCGGCTCGGTGTAGGTCGTTCGCTCCAAGCTGGGCTGTA
AGCAAGAACTCCCCGTTCAGCCCGACTGCTGCGCCTTATCCGGTAACTGTTCACTTGAGTCCAACCCGGA
AAAGCACGGTAAAACGCCACTGGCAGCAGCCATTGGTAACTGGGAGTTCGCAGAGGATTTGTTTAGCTAA
ACACGCGGTTGCTCTTGAAGTGTGCGCCAAAGTCCGGCTACACTGGAAGGACAGATTTGGTTGCTGTGCT
CTGCGAAAGCCAGTTACCACGGTTAAGCAGTTCCCCAACTGACTTAACCTTCGATCAAACCACCTCCCCA
GGTGGTTTTTTCGTTTACAGGGCAAAAGATTACGCGCAGAAAAAAAGGATCTCAAGAAGATCCTTTGATC
TTTTCTACTGAACCGCTCTAGATTTCAGTGCAATTTATCTCTTCAAATGTAGCACCTGAAGTCAGCCCCA
TACGATATAAGTTGTAATTCTCATGTTAGTCATGCCCCGCGCCCACCGGAAGGAGCTGACTGGGTTGAAG
GCTCTCAAGGGCATCGGTCGAGATCCCGGTGCCTAATGAGTGAGCTAACTTACATTAATTGCGTTGCGCT
CACTGCCCGCTTTCCAGTCGGGAAACCTGTCGTGCCAGCTGCATTAATGAATCGGCCAACGCGCGGGGAG
AGGCGGTTTGCGTATTGGGCGCCAGGGTGGTTTTTCTTTTCACCAGTGAGACGGGCAACAGCTGATTGCC
CTTCACCGCCTGGCCCTGAGAGAGTTGCAGCAAGCGGTCCACGCTGGTTTGCCCCAGCAGGCGAAAATCC
TGTTTGATGGTGGTTAACGGCGGGATATAACATGAGCTGTCTTCGGTATCGTCGTATCCCACTACCGAGA
TGTCCGCACCAACGCGCAGCCCGGACTCGGTAATGGCGCGCATTGCGCCCAGCGCCATCTGATCGTTGGC
AACCAGCATCGCAGTGGGAACGATGCCCTCATTCAGCATTTGCATGGTTTGTTGAAAACCGGACATGGCA
CTCCAGTCGCCTTCCCGTTCCGCTATCGGCTGAATTTGATTGCGAGTGAGATATTTATGCCAGCCAGCCA
GACGCAGACGCGCCGAGACAGAACTTAATGGGCCCGCTAACAGCGCGATTTGCTGGTGACCCAATGCGAC
CAGATGCTCCACGCCCAGTCGCGTACCGTCTTCATGGGAGAAAATAATACTGTTGATGGGTGTCTGGTCA
GAGACATCAAGAAATAACGCCGGAACATTAGTGCAGGCAGCTTCCACAGCAATGGCATCCTGGTCATCCA
GCGGATAGTTAATGATCAGCCCACTGACGCGTTGCGCGAGAAGATTGTGCACCGCCGCTTTACAGGCTTC
GACGCCGCTTCGTTCTACCATCGACACCACCACGCTGGCACCCAGTTGATCGGCGCGAGATTTAATCGCC
GCGACAATTTGCGACGGCGCGTGCAGGGCCAGACTGGAGGTGGCAACGCCAATCAGCAACGACTGTTTGC
CCGCCAGTTGTTGTGCCACGCGGTTGGGAATGTAATTCAGCTCCGCCATCGCCGCTTCCACTTTTTCCCG
CGTTTTCGCAGAAACGTGGCTGGCCTGGTTCACCACGCGGGAAACGGTCTGATAAGAGACACCGGCATAC
TCTGCGACATCGTATAACGTTACTGGTTTCACATTCACCACCCTGAATTGACTCTCTTCCGGGCGCTATC
ATGCCATACCGCGAAAGGTTTTGCGCCATTCGATGGTGTCCGGGATCTCGACGCTCTCCCTTATGCGACT
CCTGCAT
