>Addgene plasmid #48215 | pULTRA-CNF | addgene partial sequence | sequence record 114544 | Tac-promoter 5'-GAGCGGATAACAATTTCACACAGG-3'
ATAAAGAGAAACACATCTGAAATTATCAGCGAGGAAGAGTTAAGAGAGGTTTTAAAAAAAGATGAAAAAT
CTGCTCTGATAGGTTTTGAACCAAGTGGTAAAATACATTTAGGGCATTATCTCCAAATAAAAAAGATGAT
TGATTTACAAAATGCTGGATTTGATATAATTATAGTTTTGGCTGATTTACATGCCTATTTAAACCAGAAA
GGAGAGTTGGATGAGATTAGAAAAATAGGAGATTATAACAAAAAAGTTTTTGAAGCAATGGGGTTAAAGG
CAAAATATGTTTATGGAAGTGAATGGATGCTTGATAAGGATTATACACTGAATGTCTATAGATTGGCTTT
AAAAACTACCTTAAAAAGAGCAAGAAGGAGTATGGAACTTATAGCAAGAGAGGATGAAAATCCAAAGGTT
GCTGAAGTTATCTATCCAATAATGCAGGTTAATGGTGCTCATTATCTTGGCGTTGATGTTGCAGTTGGGG
GGATGGAGCAGAGAAAAATACACATGTTAGCAAGGGAGCTTTTACCAAAAAAGGTTGTTTGTATTCACAA
CCCTGTCTTAACGGGTTTGGATGGAGAAGGAAAGATGAGTTCTTCAAAAGGGAATTTTATAGCTGTTGAT
GACTCTCCAGAAGAGATTAGGGCTAAGATAAAGAAAGCATACTGCCCAGCTGGAGTTGTTGAAGGAAATC
CAATAATGGAGATAGCTAAATACTTCCTTGAATATCCTTTAACCATAAAAAGGCCAGAAAAATTTGGTGG
AGATTTGACAGTTAATAGCTATGAGGAGTTAGAGAGTTTATTTAAAAATAAGGAATTGCATCCAATGGAT
TTAAAAAATGCTGTAGCTGAAGAACTTATAAAGATTTTAGAGCCAATTAGAAAGAGATTATAAGCGGCCG
CGTTTAAACGGTCTCCAGCTTGGCTGTTTTGGCGGATGAGAGAAGATTTTCAGCCTGATACAGATTAAAT
CA
