>Addgene plasmid #48215 | pULTRA-CNF | addgene partial sequence | sequence record 114549 | AbChat-3 5'-CCTGCAGGtaattccgcttcgcaacatgtgagcaccgg-3'
AAACGGCGGACTCTAAATCCGCATGGCAGGGGTTCAAATCCCCTCCGCCGGACCAAATTCGAAAAGCCTG
CTCAACGAGCAGGCTTTTTTGCATGCTCGAGCAGCTCAGGGTCGAATTTGCCATGGCGGCCACCAGGTAC
CACCGGCGCCTCAGGCATTTGAGAAGCACACGGTCACACTGCTTCCGGTAGTCAATAAACCGGTAAACCA
GCAATAGACATAAGCGGCTATTTAACGACCCTGCCCTGAACCGACGACCGGGTCATCGTGGCCGGATCTT
GCGGCCCCTCGGCTTGAACGAATTGTTAGACATTATTTGCCGACTACCTTGGTGATCTCGCCTTTCACGT
AGTGGACAAATTCTTCCAACTGATCTGCGCGCGAGGCCAAGCGATCTTCTTCTTGTCCAAGATAAGCCTG
TCTAGCTTCAAGTATGACGGGCTGATACTGGGCCGGCAGGCGCTCCATTGCCCAGTCGGCAGCGACATCC
TTCGGCGCGATTTTGCCGGTTACTGCGCTGTACCAAATGCGGGACAACGTAAGCACTACATTTCGCTCAT
CGCCAGCCCAGTCGGGCGGCGAGTTCCATAGCGTTAAGGTTTCATTTAGCGCCTCAAATAGATCCT
