>Addgene plasmid #48215 | pULTRA-CNF | addgene partial sequence | sequence record 114553 | AbChat-2 5'-CCAGGCAAATTCTGTTTTATCAGACC-3'
TATCAGGCTGAAATCTTCTCTCATCCGCCAAAACAGCCAAGCTGGAGACCGTTTAAACGCGGCCGCTTAT
AATCTCTTTCTAATTGGCTCTAAAATCTTTATAAGTTCTTCAGCTACAGCATTTTTTAAATCCATTGGAT
GCAATTCCTTATTTTTAAATAAACTCTCTAACTCCTCATAGCTATTAACTGTCAAATCTCCACCAAATTT
TTCTGGCCTTTTTATGGTTAAAGGATATTCAAGGAAGTATTTAGCTATCTCCATTATTGGATTTCCTTCA
ACAACTCCAGCTGGGCAGTATGCTTTCTTTATCTTAGCCCTAATCTCTTCTGGAGAGTCATCAACAGCTA
TAAAATTCCCTTTTGAAGAACTCATCTTTCCTTCTCCATCCAAACCCGTTAAGACAGGGTTGTGAATACA
AACAACCTTTTTTGGTAAAAGCTCCCTTGCTAACATGTGTATTTTTCTCTGCTCCATCCCCCCAACTGCA
ACATCAACGCCAAGATAATGAGCACCATTAACCTGCATTATTGGATAGATAACTTCAGCAACCTTTGGAT
TTTCATCCTCTCTTGCTATAAGTTCCATACTCCTTCTTGCTCTTTTTAAGGTAGTTTTTAAAGCCAATCT
ATAGACATTCAGTGTATAATCCTTATCAAGCATCCATTCACTTCCATAAACATATTTTGCCTTTAACCCC
ATTGCTTCAAAAACTTTTTTGTTATAATCTCCTATTTTTCTAATCTCATCCAACTCTCCTTTCTGGTTTA
AATAGGCATGTAAATCAGCCAAAACTATAATTATATCAAATCCAGCATTTTGTAAATCAATCATCTTTTT
TATTTGGAGATAATGCCCTAAATGTATTTTACCACTTGGTTCAAAACCTAT
