>Addgene plasmid #48215 | pULTRA-CNF | addgene partial sequence | sequence record 114558 | AbChat-1 5'-cctaatgcaggagtcgcataagggagagcgtcg-3'
CGCAAACCTTTCGCGGTATGGCATGATAGCGCCCGGAAGAGAGTCAATTCAGGGTGGTGAATGTGAAACC
AGTAACGTTATACGATGTCGCAGAGTATGCCGGTGTCTCTTATCAGACCGTTTCCCGCGTGGTGAACCAG
GCCAGCCACGTTTCTGCGAAAACGCGGGAAAAAGTGGAAGCGGCGATGGCGGAGCTGAATTACATTCCCA
ACCGCGTGGCACAACAACTGGCGGGCAAACAGTCGTTGCTGATTGGCGTTGCCACCTCCAGTCTGGCCCT
GCACGCGCCGTCGCAAATTGTCGCGGCGATTAAATCTCGCGCCGATCAACTGGGTGCCAGCGTGGTGGTG
TCGATGGTAGAACGAAGCGGCGTCGAAGCCTGTAAAGCGGCGGTGCACAATCTTCTCGCGCAACGCGTCA
GTGGGCTGATCATTAACTATCCGCTGGATGACCAGGATGCCATTGCTGTGGAAGCTGCCTGCACTAATGT
TCCGGCGTTATTTCTTGATGTCTCTGACCAGACACCCATCAACAGTATTATTTTCTCCCATGAAGACGGT
ACGCGACTGGGCGTGGAGCATCTGGTCGCATTGGGTCACCAGCAAATCGCGCTGTTAGCGGGCCCATTAA
GTTCTGTCTCGGCGCGTCTGCGTCTGGCTGGCTGGCATAAATATCTCACTCGCAATCAAATTCAGCCGAT
AGCGGAACGGGAAGGCGACTGGAGTGCCATGTCCGGTTTTCAACAAACCATGCAAATGCTGAATGAGGGC
ATCGTTCCCACTGCGATGCTGGTTGCCAACGATCAGATGGCGCTGGGCGCAATGCGCGCCATTACCGAGT
CCGGGCTGCGCGTTGGTGCGGACATCTCGGTAGTGGGATACGACGATACCGAAGACAGCT
