>Addgene plasmid #48215 | pULTRA-CNF | addgene partial sequence | sequence record 123579 | LacI-R 5'-GGCATACTCTGCGACATCGT-3'
GATGGTGTCCGGGATCTCGACGCTCTCCCTTATGCGACTCCTGCATTAGGGAGC
